>Addgene plasmid #103886 | MPDZ_PDZ_2 | addgene full sequence | sequence record 199737 | Addgene NGS Result
TTGACAATTAATCATCGGCTCGTATAATGTGTGGAATTGTGAGCGGATAACAATTTCACACAGGAAACAG
TATTCATGTCCCCTATACTAGGTTATTGGAAAATTAAGGGCCTTGTGCAACCCACTCGACTTCTTTTGGA
ATATCTTGAAGAAAAATATGAAGAGCATTTGTATGAGCGCGATGAAGGTGATAAATGGCGAAACAAAAAG
TTTGAATTGGGTTTGGAGTTTCCCAATCTTCCTTATTATATTGATGGTGATGTTAAATTAACACAGTCTA
TGGCCATCATACGTTATATAGCTGACAAGCACAACATGTTGGGTGGTTGTCCAAAAGAGCGTGCAGAGAT
TTCAATGCTTGAAGGAGCGGTTTTGGATATTAGATACGGTGTTTCGAGAATTGCATATAGTAAAGACTTT
GAAACTCTCAAAGTTGATTTTCTTAGCAAGCTACCTGAAATGCTGAAAATGTTCGAAGATCGTTTATGTC
ATAAAACATATTTAAATGGTGATCATGTAACCCATCCTGACTTCATGTTGTATGACGCTCTTGATGTTGT
TTTATACATGGACCCAATGTGCCTGGATGCGTTCCCAAAATTAGTTTGTTTTAAAAAACGTATTGAAGCT
ATCCCACAAATTGATAAGTACTTGAAATCCAGCAAGTATATAGCATGGCCTTTGCAGGGCTGGCAAGCCA
CGTTTGGTGGTGGCGACCATCCTCCAAAATCGGATCTGGAAGTTCTGTTCCAGGGGCCCCTGGGATCCGC
TCACTCTAATCCGGTTCACTGGCAACACATGGAAACGATTGAATTGGTGAATGATGGATCTGGTTTGGGA
TTTGGCATCATAGGAGGAAAAGCAACTGGTGTGATAGTAAAAACCATTCTGCCTGGAGGAGTAGCTGATC
AGCATGGGCGTTTATGCAGTGGAGACCACATTCTAAAGATTGGTGACACAGATCTAGCAGGAATGAGCAG
TGAGCAAGTAGCACAAGTCCTTAGGCAATGTGGAAATAGAGTTAAGTTGATGATTGCAAGAGGTGCCATA
GAAGAACGTACAGCACCCACTGCTTTGGGCTGAGTCGACTCGAGCGGCCGCATCGTGACTGACTGACGAT
CTGCCTCGCGCGTTTCGGTGATGACGGTGAAAACCTCTGACACATGCAGCTCCCGGAGACGGTCACAGCT
TGTCTGTAAGCGGATGCCGGGAGCAGACAAGCCCGTCAGGGCGCGTCAGCGGGTGTTGGCGGGTGTCGGG
GCGCAGCCATGACCCAGTCACGTAGCGATAGCGGAGTGTATAATTCTTGAAGACGAAAGGGCCTCGTGAT
ACGCCTATTTTTATAGGTTAATGTCATGATAATAATGGTTTCTTAGACGTCAGGTGGCACTTTTCGGGGA
AATGTGCGCGGAACCCCTATTTGTTTATTTTTCTAAATACATTCAAATATGTATCCGCTCATGAGACAAT
AACCCTGATAAATGCTTCAATAATATTGAAAAAGGAAGAGTATGAGTATTCAACATTTCCGTGTCGCCCT
TATTCCCTTTTTTGCGGCATTTTGCCTTCCTGTTTTTGCTCACCCAGAAACGCTGGTGAAAGTAAAAGAT
GCTGAAGATCAGTTGGGTGCACGAGTGGGTTACATCGAACTGGATCTCAACAGCGGTAAGATCCTTGAGA
GTTTTCGCCCCGAAGAACGTTTTCCAATGATGAGCACTTTTAAAGTTCTGCTATGTGGCGCGGTATTATC
CCGTGTTGACGCCGGGCAAGAGCAACTCGGTCGCCGCATACACTATTCTCAGAATGACTTGGTTGAGTAC
TCACCAGTCACAGAAAAGCATCTTACGGATGGCATGACAGTAAGAGAATTATGCAGTGCTGCCATAACCA
TGAGTGATAACACTGCGGCCAACTTACTTCTGACAACGATCGGAGGACCGAAGGAGCTAACCGCTTTTTT
GCACAACATGGGGGATCATGTAACTCGCCTTGATCGTTGGGAACCGGAGCTGAATGAAGCCATACCAAAC
GACGAGCGTGACACCACGATGCCTGCAGCAATGGCAACAACGTTGCGCAAACTATTAACTGGCGAACTAC
TTACTCTAGCTTCCCGGCAACAATTAATAGACTGGATGGAGGCGGATAAAGTTGCAGGACCACTTCTGCG
CTCGGCCCTTCCGGCTGGCTGGTTTATTGCTGATAAATCTGGAGCCGGTGAGCGTGGGTCTCGCGGTATC
ATTGCAGCACTGGGGCCAGATGGTAAGCCCTCCCGTATCGTAGTTATCTACACGACGGGGAGTCAGGCAA
CTATGGATGAACGAAATAGACAGATCGCTGAGATAGGTGCCTCACTGATTAAGCATTGGTAACTGTCAGA
CCAAGTTTACTCATATATACTTTAGATTGATTTAAAACTTCATTTTTAATTTAAAAGGATCTAGGTGAAG
ATCCTTTTTGATAATCTCATGACCAAAATCCCTTAACGTGAGTTTTCGTTCCACTGAGCGTCAGACCCCG
TAGAAAAGATCAAAGGATCTTCTTGAGATCCTTTTTTTCTGCGCGTAATCTGCTGCTTGCAAACAAAAAA
ACCACCGCTACCAGCGGTGGTTTGTTTGCCGGATCAAGAGCTACCAACTCTTTTTCCGAAGGTAACTGGC
TTCAGCAGAGCGCAGATACCAAATACTGTCCTTCTAGTGTAGCCGTAGTTAGGCCACCACTTCAAGAACT
CTGTAGCACCGCCTACATACCTCGCTCTGCTAATCCTGTTACCAGTGGCTGCTGCCAGTGGCGATAAGTC
GTGTCTTACCGGGTTGGACTCAAGACGATAGTTACCGGATAAGGCGCAGCGGTCGGGCTGAACGGGGGGT
TCGTGCACACAGCCCAGCTTGGAGCGAACGACCTACACCGAACTGAGATACCTACAGCGTGAGCTATGAG
AAAGCGCCACGCTTCCCGAAGGGAGAAAGGCGGACAGGTATCCGGTAAGCGGCAGGGTCGGAACAGGAGA
GCGCACGAGGGAGCTTCCAGGGGGAAACGCCTGGTATCTTTATAGTCCTGTCGGGTTTCGCCACCTCTGA
CTTGAGCGTCGATTTTTGTGATGCTCGTCAGGGGGGCGGAGCCTATGGAAAAACGCCAGCAACGCGGCCT
TTTTACGGTTCCTGGCCTTTTGCTGGCCTTTTGCTCACATGTTCTTTCCTGCGTTATCCCCTGATTCTGT
GGATAACCGTATTACCGCCTTTGAGTGAGCTGATACCGCTCGCCGCAGCCGAACGACCGAGCGCAGCGAG
TCAGTGAGCGAGGAAGCGGAAGAGCGCCTGATGCGGTATTTTCTCCTTACGCATCTGTGCGGTATTTCAC
ACCGCATAAATTCCGACACCATCGAATGGCGCAAAACCTTTCGCGGTATGGCATGATAGCGCCCGGAAGA
GAGTCAATTCAGGGTGGTGAATGTGAAACCAGTAACGTTATACGATGTCGCAGAGTATGCCGGTGTCTCT
TATCAGACCGTTTCCCGCGTGGTGAACCAGGCCAGCCACGTTTCTGCGAAAACGCGGGAAAAAGTGGAAG
CGGCGATGGCGGAGCTGAATTACATTCCCAACCGCGTGGCACAACAACTGGCGGGCAAACAGTCGTTGCT
GATTGGCGTTGCCACCTCCAGTCTGGCCCTGCACGCGCCGTCGCAAATTGTCGCGGCGATTAAATCTCGC
GCCGATCAACTGGGTGCCAGCGTGGTGGTGTCGATGGTAGAACGAAGCGGCGTCGAAGCCTGTAAAGCGG
CGGTGCACAATCTTCTCGCGCAACGCGTCAGTGGGCTGATCATTAACTATCCGCTGGATGACCAGGATGC
CATTGCTGTGGAAGCTGCCTGCACTAATGTTCCGGCGTTATTTCTTGATGTCTCTGACCAGACACCCATC
AACAGTATTATTTTCTCCCATGAAGACGGTACGCGACTGGGCGTGGAGCATCTGGTCGCATTGGGTCACC
AGCAAATCGCGCTGTTAGCGGGCCCATTAAGTTCTGTCTCGGCGCGTCTGCGTCTGGCTGGCTGGCATAA
ATATCTCACTCGCAATCAAATTCAGCCGATAGCGGAACGGGAAGGCGACTGGAGTGCCATGTCCGGTTTT
CAACAAACCATGCAAATGCTGAATGAGGGCATCGTTCCCACTGCGATGCTGGTTGCCAACGATCAGATGG
CGCTGGGCGCAATGCGCGCCATTACCGAGTCCGGGCTGCGCGTTGGTGCGGATATCTCGGTAGTGGGATA
CGACGATACCGAAGACAGCTCATGTTATATCCCGCCGTTAACCACCATCAAACAGGATTTTCGCCTGCTG
GGGCAAACCAGCGTGGACCGCTTGCTGCAACTCTCTCAGGGCCAGGCGGTGAAGGGCAATCAGCTGTTGC
CCGTCTCACTGGTGAAAAGAAAAACCACGCTAGCGCCCAATACGCAAACCGCCTCTCCCCGCGCGTTGGC
CGATTCATTAATGCAGCTGGCACGACAGGTTTCCCGACTGGAAAGCGGGCAGTGAGCGCAACGCAATTAA
TGTAAGTTAGCTCACTCATTAGGCACCCCAGGCTTTACACTTTATGCTTCCGGCTCGTATGTTGTGTGGA
ATTGTGAGCGGATAACAATTTCACACAGGAAACAGCTATGACCATGATTACGGATTCACTGGCCGTCGTT
TTACAACGTCGTGACTGGGAAAACCCTGGCGTTACCCAACTTAATCGCCTTGCAGCACATCCCCCTTTCG
CCAGCTGGCGTAATAGCGAAGAGGCCCGCACCGATCGCCCTTCCCAACAGTTGCGCAGCCTGAATGGCGA
ATGGCGCTTTGCCTGGTTTCCGGCACCAGAAGCGGTGCCGGAAAGCTGGCTGGAGTGCGATCTTCCTGAG
GCCGATACTGTCGTCGTCCCCTCAAACTGGCAGATGCACGGTTACGATGCGCCCATCTACACCAACGTGA
CCTATCCCATTACGGTCAATCCGCCGTTTGTTCCCACGGAGAATCCGACGGGTTGTTACTCGCTCACATT
TAATGTTGATGAAAGCTGGCTACAGGAAGGCCAGACGCGAATTATTTTTGATGGCGTTGGAATTAGCTTA
TCGACTGCACGGTGCACCAATGCTTCTGGCGTCAGGCAGCCATCGGAAGCTGTGGTATGGCTGTGCAGGT
CGTAAATCACTGCATAATTCGTGTCGCTCAAGGCGCACTCCCGTTCTGGATAATGTTTTTTGCGCCGACA
TCATAACGGTTCTGGCAAATATTCTGAAATGAGCTG
Features (pLannotate 1.2.2; 16 found; start..end, strand, type, name):
      1..29      +  promoter       tac promoter: strong E. coli promoter; hybrid between the trp and lac UV5 promoters
     37..53      +  protein_bind   lac operator: The lac repressor binds to the lac operator to inhibit transcription in E. coli. This inhibition can be relieved by adding lactose or isopropyl-β-D-thiogalactopyranoside (IPTG). lac repressor encoded by lacI
     76..729     +  CDS            GST26_SCHJA: Experimental evidence at protein level: Swiss-Prot protein existence level 1. GST isoenzymes appear to play a central role in the parasite detoxification system. Other functions are also suspected including a role in increasing the solubility of haematin in the parasite gut. From Schistosoma japonicum (Blood fluke).
    766..1158    +  CDS            Mpdz (fragment): MPDZ_MOUSE - Also known as Mupp1. Experimental evidence at protein level: Swiss-Prot protein existence level 1. Member of the NMDAR signaling complex that may play a role in control of AMPAR potentiation and synaptic plasticity in excitatory synapses (By similarity). Promotes clustering of HT2RC at the cell surface (By similarity). From Mus musculus (Mouse).
   1262..1302    +  misc_feature   bom (fragment): basis of mobility region from pBR322
   1407..1511    +  promoter       AmpR promoter: bla
   1512..2372    +  CDS            AmpR: β-lactamase; bla; confers resistance to ampicillin, carbenicillin, and related antibiotics
   2543..3131    +  rep_origin     ori: high-copy-number ColE1/pMB1/pBR322/pUC origin of replication
   3317..3368    -  misc_feature   bom (fragment): basis of mobility region from pBR322
   3375..3452    +  promoter       lacI promoter: lacI
   3453..4535    +  CDS            lacI: lac repressor; lacI; The lac repressor binds to the lac operator to inhibit transcription in E. coli. This inhibition can be relieved by adding lactose or isopropyl-β-D-thiogalactopyranoside (IPTG).
   4548..4569    +  protein_bind   CAP binding site: CAP binding activates transcription in the presence of cAMP. E. coli catabolite activator protein
   4584..4614    +  promoter       lac promoter: promoter for the E. coli lac operon
   4622..4638    +  protein_bind   lac operator: The lac repressor binds to the lac operator to inhibit transcription in E. coli. This inhibition can be relieved by adding lactose or isopropyl-β-D-thiogalactopyranoside (IPTG). lac repressor encoded by lacI
   4658..4831    +  CDS            lacZα: LacZα fragment of β-galactosidase; lacZ fragment
   5095..5211    -  CDS            yciV (fragment): RNAAM_ECOLI - Also known as trpH From Escherichia coli (strain K12).
