[The description below was written by a language model from this plasmid's Addgene catalogue record and pLannotate feature annotations shown in this document.]
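Description:
MPDZ_PDZ_2 is a bacterial expression plasmid built on the pGEX-6P-1 backbone for producing and purifying the second PDZ domain of human MPDZ (multiple PDZ domain protein, also known as MUPP1) as a glutathione S-transferase fusion. The sequenced plasmid is about 5.3 kb. It is propagated in E. coli through a ColE1/pMB1-type origin of replication and selected with ampicillin via the β-lactamase (AmpR) gene and its own promoter. Fragments of the pBR322 bom region are also annotated, along with a lac promoter/operator–lacZα remnant and a short E. coli yciV fragment, which appear to be backbone carry-over rather than functional payload.

Expression is driven by the tac promoter, a strong trp/lac hybrid, followed by a lac operator. The plasmid carries its own lacI gene with its promoter, so the lac repressor keeps transcription off until it is relieved by IPTG. Downstream lies the Schistosoma japonicum GST coding sequence, followed after a short linker by an MPDZ fragment of roughly 390 bp, giving an N-terminal GST tag suitable for glutathione affinity purification. The automated annotation matched this fragment to the mouse Mpdz protein, whereas the catalogue entry lists the insert as human. This probably reflects the high conservation between the orthologues and the annotation database used, but the record does not resolve it. The restriction sites used for cloning are not recorded. The stated purpose is protein expression and purification of the isolated PDZ domain, and the associated work concerns mapping the binding specificities of the PDZ domain family.
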