Addgene plasmid #103886: MPDZ_PDZ_2
Purpose: Protein expression and purification of Multiple PDZ protein PDZ2 domain
Depositing lab: Sachdev Sidhu. Depositing organization: University of Toronto. Publication: A specificity map for the PDZ domain family. Tonikian R, Zhang Y, Sazinsky SL, Currell B, Yeh JH, Reva B, Held HA, Appleton BA, Evangelista M, Wu Y, Xin X, Chan AC, Seshagiri S, Lasky LA, Sander C, Boone C, Bader GD, Sidhu SS. PLoS Biol. 2008 Sep 30;6(9):e239. doi: 10.1371/journal.pbio.0060239. PubMed 18828675.
Backbone
  Vector backbone: pGEX-6P-1
  Backbone size w/o insert (bp): 4984
  Vector type: Bacterial Expression
Growth in bacteria
  Bacterial resistance: Ampicillin, 100 μg/mL
  Growth temperature: 37°C
  Growth strain: DH5alpha
  Copy number: Unknown
Gene/Insert
  Gene/Insert name: MPDZ (alt name: Multiple PDZ protein PDZ2)
  Species: H. sapiens (human)
  Entrez Gene: MPDZ (a.k.a. HYC2, MUPP1)
  Promoter: tac
  Tag / fusion protein: GST (N terminal on backbone)
  Cloning method: Restriction Enzyme; 5′ cloning site unknown (unknown if destroyed); 3′ cloning site unknown (unknown if destroyed)
  Sequencing primers: 5′ pGEX Fwd
Terms and licenses: Academic/Nonprofit Terms; Industry Terms: Not Available to Industry
How to cite: MPDZ_PDZ_2 was a gift from Sachdev Sidhu (Addgene plasmid # 103886 ; http://n2t.net/addgene:103886 ; RRID:Addgene_103886)
